Addgene plasmid #58773: pX330A_D10A-1x3
Purpose: Expresses Cas9 nickase and gRNA
Depositing lab: Takashi Yamamoto. Depositing organization: Hiroshima University. Publication: Multiplex genome engineering in human cells using all-in-one CRISPR/Cas9 vector system. Sakuma T, Nishikawa A, Kume S, Chayama K, Yamamoto T. Sci Rep. 2014 Jun 23;4:5400. doi: 10.1038/srep05400. PubMed 24954249.
Backbone
  Vector backbone: pUC ori vector
  Vector type: Mammalian Expression, CRISPR
Growth in bacteria
  Bacterial resistance: Ampicillin, 100 μg/mL
  Growth temperature: 37°C
  Growth strain: Stbl3
  Copy number: High Copy
Gene/Insert
  Gene/Insert name: humanized S. pyogenes Cas9 (D10A) nickase (alt names: SpCas9n (D10A); hSpCas9n (D10A))
  Species: S. pyogenes
  Insert size (bp): 4272
  Mutation: D10A nickase-converting mutation
  Promoter: CBh
  Tag / fusion protein: 3xFLAG (N terminal on insert)
  Cloning method: Unknown
  Sequencing primers: 5′ attacctggagcacctgcctg
Resource information
  A portion of this plasmid was derived from a plasmid made by: Feng Zhang
Terms and licenses: Academic/Nonprofit Terms; Industry Terms: Not Available to Industry
How to cite: pX330A_D10A-1x3 was a gift from Takashi Yamamoto (Addgene plasmid # 58773 ; http://n2t.net/addgene:58773 ; RRID:Addgene_58773)
