[The description below was written by a language model from this plasmid's Addgene catalogue record and pLannotate feature annotations shown in this document.]
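Description:
pX330A_D10A-1x3 is a high-copy, ampicillin-selected mammalian expression plasmid for CRISPR work. It is built on a pUC-origin backbone and partly derived from an earlier all-in-one Cas9/gRNA vector. It carries two expression units on one 8,963-nt molecule. The first is a Pol II cassette in which the CBh promoter, annotated as a CMV enhancer, a chicken β-actin promoter and a hybrid CBA/MVM intron, drives human codon-optimised Streptococcus pyogenes Cas9 with the D10A substitution. The catalogue lists an N-terminal 3xFLAG tag. The feature table shows a C-terminal nucleoplasmin nuclear localisation signal followed by a bGH polyadenylation signal. The annotation tool splits the coding region into "dCas9(N)" and "Cas9(C)" segments, but these are contiguous and together correspond to the D10A nickase, which cuts only one DNA strand. The record does not indicate a catalytically dead enzyme.

The second unit is a human U6 Pol III promoter followed by the S. pyogenes guide RNA scaffold, with a short gap between them where a guide sequence would presumably sit; no specific guide is recorded. Immediately downstream lie a partial second scaffold and a lacZα/lac promoter fragment with pBluescript MCS remnants and T7 and T3 promoters. The record does not explain this segment, though the associated publication on multiplex all-in-one vectors suggests a role in assembling further gRNA cassettes. A single AAV2 ITR and an M13 origin are also annotated, apparently as backbone remnants. The stated purpose is co-expression of Cas9 nickase and gRNA, in the context of multiplex genome engineering in human cells.
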