Features (pLannotate 1.2.2; 26 found; start..end, strand, type, name):
      8..293     +  enhancer       CMV enhancer: human cytomegalovirus immediate early enhancer; contains an 18-bp deletion relative to the standard CMV enhancer
    295..572     +  promoter       chicken β-actin promoter: No description available
    573..801     +  intron         hybrid intron: hybrid between chicken β-actin (CBA) and minute virus of mice (MMV) introns (Gray et al., 2011)
    939..2540    +  CDS            dCas9(N): N-terminal portion of catalytically inactive Streptococcus pyogenes dCas9 carrying the D10A mutation (Zetsche et al., 2015)
   2541..5039    +  CDS            Cas9(C): C-terminal portion of Streptococcus pyogenes Cas9 (Zetsche et al., 2015)
   5040..5087    +  CDS            nucleoplasmin NLS: bipartite nuclear localization signal from nucleoplasmin
   5121..5232    +  polyA_signal   bGH poly(A) signal: bovine growth hormone polyadenylation signal
   5337..5477    +  repeat_region  AAV2 ITR: inverted terminal repeat of adeno-associated virus serotype 2 inverted
   5482..5533    -  misc_feature   bom (fragment): basis of mobility region from pBR322
   5552..5932    +  rep_origin     M13 ori (sequence partly withheld): M13 bacteriophage origin of replication; arrow indicates direction of (+) strand synthesis
   6008..6057    -  misc_feature   bom (fragment): basis of mobility region from pBR322
   6159..6194    -  CDS            rop (fragment): Rop protein, which maintains plasmids at low copy number; rop
   6289..6393    +  promoter       AmpR promoter: bla
   6394..7254    +  CDS            AmpR: β-lactamase; bla; confers resistance to ampicillin, carbenicillin, and related antibiotics
   7425..8013    +  rep_origin     ori: high-copy-number ColE1/pMB1/pBR322/pUC origin of replication
   8075..8315    +  promoter       U6 promoter: RNA polymerase III promoter for human U6 snRNA
   8342..8417    +  misc_RNA       gRNA scaffold: guide RNA scaffold for the Streptococcus pyogenes CRISPR/Cas9 system
   8424..8467    +  misc_RNA       gRNA scaffold (fragment): guide RNA scaffold for the Streptococcus pyogenes CRISPR/Cas9 system
   8513..8531    -  rep_origin     f1 ori (fragment): f1 bacteriophage origin of replication; arrow indicates direction of (+) strand synthesis
   8536..8691    -  CDS            lacZα (fragment): LacZα fragment of β-galactosidase; lacZ fragment
   8699..8717    +  promoter       T7 promoter: promoter for bacteriophage T7 RNA polymerase
   8726..8749    -  misc_feature   MCS (fragment): pBluescript multiple cloning site
   8765..8783    -  promoter       T3 promoter: promoter for bacteriophage T3 RNA polymerase
   8828..8844    -  protein_bind   lac operator: The lac repressor binds to the lac operator to inhibit transcription in E. coli. This inhibition can be relieved by adding lactose or isopropyl-β-D-thiogalactopyranoside (IPTG). lac repressor encoded by lacI
   8852..8882    -  promoter       lac promoter: promoter for the E. coli lac operon
   8897..8918    -  protein_bind   CAP binding site: CAP binding activates transcription in the presence of cAMP. E. coli catabolite activator protein
>Addgene plasmid #58773 | pX330A_D10A-1x3 | depositor full sequence | sequence record 91083 | pX330A_D10A-1x3 sequence 8963 bps
AGGTACCCGTTACATAACTTACGGTAAATGGCCCGCCTGGCTGACCGCCCAACGACCCCCGCCCATTGAC
GTCAATAGTAACGCCAATAGGGACTTTCCATTGACGTCAATGGGTGGAGTATTTACGGTAAACTGCCCAC
TTGGCAGTACATCAAGTGTATCATATGCCAAGTACGCCCCCTATTGACGTCAATGACGGTAAATGGCCCG
CCTGGCATTGTGCCCAGTACATGACCTTATGGGACTTTCCTACTTGGCAGTACATCTACGTATTAGTCAT
CGCTATTACCATGGTCGAGGTGAGCCCCACGTTCTGCTTCACTCTCCCCATCTCCCCCCCCTCCCCACCC
CCAATTTTGTATTTATTTATTTTTTAATTATTTTGTGCAGCGATGGGGGCGGGGGGGGGGGGGGGGCGCG
CGCCAGGCGGGGCGGGGCGGGGCGAGGGGCGGGGCGGGGCGAGGCGGAGAGGTGCGGCGGCAGCCAATCA
GAGCGGCGCGCTCCGAAAGTTTCCTTTTATGGCGAGGCGGCGGCGGCGGCGGCCCTATAAAAAGCGAAGC
GCGCGGCGGGCGGGAGTCGCTGCGACGCTGCCTTCGCCCCGTGCCCCGCTCCGCCGCCGCCTCGCGCCGC
CCGCCCCGGCTCTGACTGACCGCGTTACTCCCACAGGTGAGCGGGCGGGACGGCCCTTCTCCTCCGGGCT
GTAATTAGCTGAGCAAGAGGTAAGGGTTTAAGGGATGGTTGGTTGGTGGGGTATTAATGTTTAATTACCT
GGAGCACCTGCCTGAAATCACTTTTTTTCAGGTTGGACCGGTGCCACCATGGACTATAAGGACCACGACG
GAGACTACAAGGATCATGATATTGATTACAAAGACGATGACGATAAGATGGCCCCAAAGAAGAAGCGGAA
GGTCGGTATCCACGGAGTCCCAGCAGCCGACAAGAAGTACAGCATCGGCCTGGCCATCGGCACCAACTCT
GTGGGCTGGGCCGTGATCACCGACGAGTACAAGGTGCCCAGCAAGAAATTCAAGGTGCTGGGCAACACCG
ACCGGCACAGCATCAAGAAGAACCTGATCGGAGCCCTGCTGTTCGACAGCGGCGAAACAGCCGAGGCCAC
CCGGCTGAAGAGAACCGCCAGAAGAAGATACACCAGACGGAAGAACCGGATCTGCTATCTGCAAGAGATC
TTCAGCAACGAGATGGCCAAGGTGGACGACAGCTTCTTCCACAGACTGGAAGAGTCCTTCCTGGTGGAAG
AGGATAAGAAGCACGAGCGGCACCCCATCTTCGGCAACATCGTGGACGAGGTGGCCTACCACGAGAAGTA
CCCCACCATCTACCACCTGAGAAAGAAACTGGTGGACAGCACCGACAAGGCCGACCTGCGGCTGATCTAT
CTGGCCCTGGCCCACATGATCAAGTTCCGGGGCCACTTCCTGATCGAGGGCGACCTGAACCCCGACAACA
GCGACGTGGACAAGCTGTTCATCCAGCTGGTGCAGACCTACAACCAGCTGTTCGAGGAAAACCCCATCAA
CGCCAGCGGCGTGGACGCCAAGGCCATCCTGTCTGCCAGACTGAGCAAGAGCAGACGGCTGGAAAATCTG
ATCGCCCAGCTGCCCGGCGAGAAGAAGAATGGCCTGTTCGGAAACCTGATTGCCCTGAGCCTGGGCCTGA
CCCCCAACTTCAAGAGCAACTTCGACCTGGCCGAGGATGCCAAACTGCAGCTGAGCAAGGACACCTACGA
CGACGACCTGGACAACCTGCTGGCCCAGATCGGCGACCAGTACGCCGACCTGTTTCTGGCCGCCAAGAAC
CTGTCCGACGCCATCCTGCTGAGCGACATCCTGAGAGTGAACACCGAGATCACCAAGGCCCCCCTGAGCG
CCTCTATGATCAAGAGATACGACGAGCACCACCAGGACCTGACCCTGCTGAAAGCTCTCGTGCGGCAGCA
GCTGCCTGAGAAGTACAAAGAGATTTTCTTCGACCAGAGCAAGAACGGCTACGCCGGCTACATTGACGGC
GGAGCCAGCCAGGAAGAGTTCTACAAGTTCATCAAGCCCATCCTGGAAAAGATGGACGGCACCGAGGAAC
TGCTCGTGAAGCTGAACAGAGAGGACCTGCTGCGGAAGCAGCGGACCTTCGACAACGGCAGCATCCCCCA
CCAGATCCACCTGGGAGAGCTGCACGCCATTCTGCGGCGGCAGGAAGATTTTTACCCATTCCTGAAGGAC
AACCGGGAAAAGATCGAGAAGATCCTGACCTTCCGCATCCCCTACTACGTGGGCCCTCTGGCCAGGGGAA
ACAGCAGATTCGCCTGGATGACCAGAAAGAGCGAGGAAACCATCACCCCCTGGAACTTCGAGGAAGTGGT
GGACAAGGGCGCTTCCGCCCAGAGCTTCATCGAGCGGATGACCAACTTCGATAAGAACCTGCCCAACGAG
AAGGTGCTGCCCAAGCACAGCCTGCTGTACGAGTACTTCACCGTGTATAACGAGCTGACCAAAGTGAAAT
ACGTGACCGAGGGAATGAGAAAGCCCGCCTTCCTGAGCGGCGAGCAGAAAAAGGCCATCGTGGACCTGCT
GTTCAAGACCAACCGGAAAGTGACCGTGAAGCAGCTGAAAGAGGACTACTTCAAGAAAATCGAGTGCTTC
GACTCCGTGGAAATCTCCGGCGTGGAAGATCGGTTCAACGCCTCCCTGGGCACATACCACGATCTGCTGA
AAATTATCAAGGACAAGGACTTCCTGGACAATGAGGAAAACGAGGACATTCTGGAAGATATCGTGCTGAC
CCTGACACTGTTTGAGGACAGAGAGATGATCGAGGAACGGCTGAAAACCTATGCCCACCTGTTCGACGAC
AAAGTGATGAAGCAGCTGAAGCGGCGGAGATACACCGGCTGGGGCAGGCTGAGCCGGAAGCTGATCAACG
GCATCCGGGACAAGCAGTCCGGCAAGACAATCCTGGATTTCCTGAAGTCCGACGGCTTCGCCAACAGAAA
CTTCATGCAGCTGATCCACGACGACAGCCTGACCTTTAAAGAGGACATCCAGAAAGCCCAGGTGTCCGGC
CAGGGCGATAGCCTGCACGAGCACATTGCCAATCTGGCCGGCAGCCCCGCCATTAAGAAGGGCATCCTGC
AGACAGTGAAGGTGGTGGACGAGCTCGTGAAAGTGATGGGCCGGCACAAGCCCGAGAACATCGTGATCGA
AATGGCCAGAGAGAACCAGACCACCCAGAAGGGACAGAAGAACAGCCGCGAGAGAATGAAGCGGATCGAA
GAGGGCATCAAAGAGCTGGGCAGCCAGATCCTGAAAGAACACCCCGTGGAAAACACCCAGCTGCAGAACG
AGAAGCTGTACCTGTACTACCTGCAGAATGGGCGGGATATGTACGTGGACCAGGAACTGGACATCAACCG
GCTGTCCGACTACGATGTGGACCATATCGTGCCTCAGAGCTTTCTGAAGGACGACTCCATCGACAACAAG
GTGCTGACCAGAAGCGACAAGAACCGGGGCAAGAGCGACAACGTGCCCTCCGAAGAGGTCGTGAAGAAGA
TGAAGAACTACTGGCGGCAGCTGCTGAACGCCAAGCTGATTACCCAGAGAAAGTTCGACAATCTGACCAA
GGCCGAGAGAGGCGGCCTGAGCGAACTGGATAAGGCCGGCTTCATCAAGAGACAGCTGGTGGAAACCCGG
CAGATCACAAAGCACGTGGCACAGATCCTGGACTCCCGGATGAACACTAAGTACGACGAGAATGACAAGC
TGATCCGGGAAGTGAAAGTGATCACCCTGAAGTCCAAGCTGGTGTCCGATTTCCGGAAGGATTTCCAGTT
TTACAAAGTGCGCGAGATCAACAACTACCACCACGCCCACGACGCCTACCTGAACGCCGTCGTGGGAACC
GCCCTGATCAAAAAGTACCCTAAGCTGGAAAGCGAGTTCGTGTACGGCGACTACAAGGTGTACGACGTGC
GGAAGATGATCGCCAAGAGCGAGCAGGAAATCGGCAAGGCTACCGCCAAGTACTTCTTCTACAGCAACAT
CATGAACTTTTTCAAGACCGAGATTACCCTGGCCAACGGCGAGATCCGGAAGCGGCCTCTGATCGAGACA
AACGGCGAAACCGGGGAGATCGTGTGGGATAAGGGCCGGGATTTTGCCACCGTGCGGAAAGTGCTGAGCA
TGCCCCAAGTGAATATCGTGAAAAAGACCGAGGTGCAGACAGGCGGCTTCAGCAAAGAGTCTATCCTGCC
CAAGAGGAACAGCGATAAGCTGATCGCCAGAAAGAAGGACTGGGACCCTAAGAAGTACGGCGGCTTCGAC
AGCCCCACCGTGGCCTATTCTGTGCTGGTGGTGGCCAAAGTGGAAAAGGGCAAGTCCAAGAAACTGAAGA
GTGTGAAAGAGCTGCTGGGGATCACCATCATGGAAAGAAGCAGCTTCGAGAAGAATCCCATCGACTTTCT
GGAAGCCAAGGGCTACAAAGAAGTGAAAAAGGACCTGATCATCAAGCTGCCTAAGTACTCCCTGTTCGAG
CTGGAAAACGGCCGGAAGAGAATGCTGGCCTCTGCCGGCGAACTGCAGAAGGGAAACGAACTGGCCCTGC
CCTCCAAATATGTGAACTTCCTGTACCTGGCCAGCCACTATGAGAAGCTGAAGGGCTCCCCCGAGGATAA
TGAGCAGAAACAGCTGTTTGTGGAACAGCACAAGCACTACCTGGACGAGATCATCGAGCAGATCAGCGAG
TTCTCCAAGAGAGTGATCCTGGCCGACGCTAATCTGGACAAAGTGCTGTCCGCCTACAACAAGCACCGGG
ATAAGCCCATCAGAGAGCAGGCCGAGAATATCATCCACCTGTTTACCCTGACCAATCTGGGAGCCCCTGC
CGCCTTCAAGTACTTTGACACCACCATCGACCGGAAGAGGTACACCAGCACCAAAGAGGTGCTGGACGCC
ACCCTGATCCACCAGAGCATCACCGGCCTGTACGAGACACGGATCGACCTGTCTCAGCTGGGAGGCGACA
AAAGGCCGGCGGCCACGAAAAAGGCCGGCCAGGCAAAAAAGAAAAAGTAAGAATTCCTAGAGCTCGCTGA
TCAGCCTCGACTGTGCCTTCTAGTTGCCAGCCATCTGTTGTTTGCCCCTCCCCCGTGCCTTCCTTGACCC
TGGAAGGTGCCACTCCCACTGTCCTTTCCTAATAAAATGAGGAAATTGCATCGCATTGTCTGAGTAGGTG
TCATTCTATTCTGGGGGGTGGGGTGGGGCAGGACAGCAAGGGGGAGGATTGGGAAGAGAATAGCAGGCAT
GCTGGGGAGCGGCCGCAGGAACCCCTAGTGATGGAGTTGGCCACTCCCTCTCTGCGCGCTCGCTCGCTCA
CTGAGGCCGGGCGACCAAAGGTCGCCCGACGCCCGGGCTTTGCCCGGGCGGCCTCAGTGAGCGAGCGAGC
GCGCAGCTGCCTGCAGGGGCGCCTGATGCGGTATTTTCTCCTTACGCATCTGTGCGGTATTTCACACCGC
ATA
[142 nt withheld, positions 5534-5675]
C
[141 nt withheld, positions 5677-5817]
CCTTTGACGTTGGAGTCCACGTTCTTT
[37 nt withheld, positions 5845-5881]
ACCCTATCTCGGGCTATTCTTTTGATTTATAAGGGATTTTGCCGATTTCGGCCTATTGGTTAAAAAATGA
GCTGATTTAACAAAAATTTAACGCGAATTTTAACAAAATATTAACGTTTACAATTTTATGGTGCACTCTC
AGTACAATCTGCTCTGATGCCGCATAGTTAAGCCAGCCCCGACACCCGCCAACACCCGCTGACGCGCCCT
GACGGGCTTGTCTGCTCCCGGCATCCGCTTACAGACAAGCTGTGACCGTCTCCGGGAGCTGCATGTGTCA
GAGGTTTTCACCGTCATCACCGAAACGCGCGAGACGAAAGGGCCTCGTGATACGCCTATTTTTATAGGTT
AATGTCATGATAATAATGGTTTCTTAGACGTCAGGTGGCACTTTTCGGGGAAATGTGCGCGGAACCCCTA
TTTGTTTATTTTTCTAAATACATTCAAATATGTATCCGCTCATGAGACAATAACCCTGATAAATGCTTCA
ATAATATTGAAAAAGGAAGAGTATGAGTATTCAACATTTCCGTGTCGCCCTTATTCCCTTTTTTGCGGCA
TTTTGCCTTCCTGTTTTTGCTCACCCAGAAACGCTGGTGAAAGTAAAAGATGCTGAAGATCAGTTGGGTG
CACGAGTGGGTTACATCGAACTGGATCTCAACAGCGGTAAGATCCTTGAGAGTTTTCGCCCCGAAGAACG
TTTTCCAATGATGAGCACTTTTAAAGTTCTGCTATGTGGCGCGGTATTATCCCGTATTGACGCCGGGCAA
GAGCAACTCGGTCGCCGCATACACTATTCTCAGAATGACTTGGTTGAGTACTCACCAGTCACAGAAAAGC
ATCTTACGGATGGCATGACAGTAAGAGAATTATGCAGTGCTGCCATAACCATGAGTGATAACACTGCGGC
CAACTTACTTCTGACAACGATCGGAGGACCGAAGGAGCTAACCGCTTTTTTGCACAACATGGGGGATCAT
GTAACTCGCCTTGATCGTTGGGAACCGGAGCTGAATGAAGCCATACCAAACGACGAGCGTGACACCACGA
TGCCTGTAGCAATGGCAACAACGTTGCGCAAACTATTAACTGGCGAACTACTTACTCTAGCTTCCCGGCA
ACAATTAATAGACTGGATGGAGGCGGATAAAGTTGCAGGACCACTTCTGCGCTCGGCCCTTCCGGCTGGC
TGGTTTATTGCTGATAAATCTGGAGCCGGTGAGCGTGGAAGCCGCGGTATCATTGCAGCACTGGGGCCAG
ATGGTAAGCCCTCCCGTATCGTAGTTATCTACACGACGGGGAGTCAGGCAACTATGGATGAACGAAATAG
ACAGATCGCTGAGATAGGTGCCTCACTGATTAAGCATTGGTAACTGTCAGACCAAGTTTACTCATATATA
CTTTAGATTGATTTAAAACTTCATTTTTAATTTAAAAGGATCTAGGTGAAGATCCTTTTTGATAATCTCA
TGACCAAAATCCCTTAACGTGAGTTTTCGTTCCACTGAGCGTCAGACCCCGTAGAAAAGATCAAAGGATC
TTCTTGAGATCCTTTTTTTCTGCGCGTAATCTGCTGCTTGCAAACAAAAAAACCACCGCTACCAGCGGTG
GTTTGTTTGCCGGATCAAGAGCTACCAACTCTTTTTCCGAAGGTAACTGGCTTCAGCAGAGCGCAGATAC
CAAATACTGTCCTTCTAGTGTAGCCGTAGTTAGGCCACCACTTCAAGAACTCTGTAGCACCGCCTACATA
CCTCGCTCTGCTAATCCTGTTACCAGTGGCTGCTGCCAGTGGCGATAAGTCGTGTCTTACCGGGTTGGAC
TCAAGACGATAGTTACCGGATAAGGCGCAGCGGTCGGGCTGAACGGGGGGTTCGTGCACACAGCCCAGCT
TGGAGCGAACGACCTACACCGAACTGAGATACCTACAGCGTGAGCTATGAGAAAGCGCCACGCTTCCCGA
AGGGAGAAAGGCGGACAGGTATCCGGTAAGCGGCAGGGTCGGAACAGGAGAGCGCACGAGGGAGCTTCCA
GGGGGAAACGCCTGGTATCTTTATAGTCCTGTCGGGTTTCGCCACCTCTGACTTGAGCGTCGATTTTTGT
GATGCTCGTCAGGGGGGCGGAGCCTATGGAAAAACGCCAGCAACGCGGCCTTTTTACGGTTCCTGGCCTT
TTGCTGGCCTTTTGCTCACATGTGAGGGCCTATTTCCCATGATTCCTTCATATTTGCATATACGATACAA
GGCTGTTAGAGAGATAATTGGAATTAATTTGACTGTAAACACAAAGATATTAGTACAAAATACGTGACGT
AGAAAGTAATAATTTCTTGGGTAGTTTGCAGTTTTAAAATTATGTTTTAAAATGGACTATCATATGCTTA
CCGTAACTTGAAAGTATTTCGATTTCTTGGCTTTATATATCTTGTGGAAAGGACGAAACACCGGGTCTTC
GAGAAGACCTGTTTTAGAGCTAGAAATAGCAAGTTAAAATAAGGCTAGTCCGTTATCAACTTGAAAAAGT
GGCACCGAGTCGGTGCTTTTTTGTTTTAGAGCTAGAAATAGCAAGTTAAAATAAGGCTAGTCCGTTTTTA
GCGCGTGCGCCAATTCTGCAGACAAATGGCTCTAGAGACCGGCGCCGCTACAGGGCGCGTCCCATTCGCC
ATTCAGGCTGCGCAACTGTTGGGAAGGGCGATCGGTGCGGGCCTCTTCGCTATTACGCCAGCTGGCGAAA
GGGGGATGTGCTGCAAGGCGATTAAGTTGGGTAACGCCAGGGTTTTCCCAGTCACGACGTTGTAAAACGA
CGGCCAGTGAGCGCGCGTAATACGACTCACTATAGGGCGAATTGGGTACCGGGCCCCCCCTCGAGGTCCT
CCAGCTTTTGTTCCCTTTAGTGAGGGTTAATTGCGCGCTTGGCGTAATCATGGTCATAGCTGTTTCCTGT
GTGAAATTGTTATCCGCTCACAATTCCACACAACATACGAGCCGGAAGCATAAAGTGTAAAGCCTGGGGT
GCCTAATGAGTGAGCTAACTCACATTAATTGCGTTGCGCTCACTGCCCGCTTTCCACCGGTGGTCTCTCT
AG
