>Addgene plasmid #58773 | pX330A_D10A-1x3 | addgene partial sequence | sequence record 92607 | hU6-F 5'-GAGGGCCTATTTCCCATGATT-3'
GACGTAGAAAGTAATAATTTCTTGGGTAGTTTGCAGTTTTAAAATTATGTTTTAAAATGGACTATCATAT
GCTTACCGTAACTTGAAAGTATTTCGATTTCTTGGCTTTATATATCTTGTGGAAAGGACGAAACACCGGG
TCTTCGAGAAGACCTGTTTTAGAGCTAGAAATAGCAAGTTAAAATAAGGCTAGTCCGTTATCAACTTGAA
AAAGTGGCACCGAGTCGGTGCTTTTTTGTTTTAGAGCTAGAAATAGCAAGTTAAAATAAGGCTAGTCCGT
TTTTAGCGCGTGCGCCAATTCTGCAGACAAATGGCTCTAGAGACCGGCGCCGCTACAGGGCGCGTCCCAT
TCGCCATTCAGGCTGCGCAACTGTTGGGAAGGGCGATCGGTGCGGGCCTCTTCGCTATTACGCCAGCTGG
CGAAAGGGGGATGTGCTGCAAGGCGATTAAGTTGGGTAACGCCAGGGTTTTCCCAGTCACGACGTTGTAA
AACGACGGCCAGTGAGCGCGCGTAATACGACTCACTATAGGGCGAATTGGGTACCGGGCCCCCCCTCGAG
GTCCTCCAGCTTTTG
