>Addgene plasmid #58773 | pX330A_D10A-1x3 | addgene partial sequence | sequence record 93045 | pCBhProF2 5'-agggtttaagggatggttgg-3'
AATCACTTTTTTTCAGGTTGGACCGGTGCCACCATGGACTATAAGGACCACGACGGAGACTACAAGGATC
ATGATATTGATTACAAAGACGATGACGATAAGATGGCCCCAAAGAAGAAGCGGAAGGTCGGTATCCACGG
AGTCCCAGCAGCCGACAAGAAGTACAGCATCGGCCTGGCCATCGGCACCAACTCTGTGGGCTGGGCCGTG
ATCACCGACGAGTACAAGGTGCCCAGCAAGAAATTCAAGGTGCTGGGCAACACCGACCGGCACAGCATCA
AGAAGAACCTGATCGGAGCCCTGCTGTTCGACAGCGGCGAAACAGCCGAGGCCACCCGGCTGAAGAGAAC
CGCCAGAAGAAGATACACCAGACGGAAGAACCGGATCTGCTATCTGCAAGAGATCTTCAGCAACGAGATG
GCCAAGGTGGACGACAGCTTCTTCCACAGACTGGAAGAGTCCTTCCTGGTGGAAGAGGATAAGAAGCACG
AGCGGCACCCCATCTTCGGCAACATCGTGGACGAGGTGGCCTACCACGAGAAGTACCCCACCATCTACCA
CCTGAGAAAGAAA
