>Addgene plasmid #58773 | pX330A_D10A-1x3 | addgene partial sequence | sequence record 95539 | T7 5'-TAATACGACTCACTATAGGG-3'
TTTCCTGTGTGAAATTGTTATCCGCTCACAATTCCACACAACATACGAGCCGGAAGCATAAAGTGTAAAG
CCTGGGGTGCCTAATGAGTGAGCTAACTCACATTAATTGCGTTGCGCTCACTGCCCGCTTTCCACCGGTG
GTCTCTCTAGAGGTACCCGTTACATAACTTACGGTAAATGGCCCGCCTGGCTGACCGCCCAACGACCCCC
GCCCATTGACGTCAATAGTAACGCCAATAGGGACTTTCCATTGACGTCAATGGGTGGAGTATTTACGGTA
AACTGCCCACTTGGCAGTACATCAAGTGTATCATATGCCAAGTACGCCCCCTATTGACGTCAATGACGGT
AAATGGCCCGCCTGGCATTGTGCCCAGTACATGACCTTA
